>Addgene plasmid #154254 | pEF1α -NWM-Node 2 | addgene full sequence | sequence record 329049 | Addgene NGS Result
ACTAATTTTTTTTATTTATGCAGAGGCCGAGGCCGCCTCGGCCTCTGAGCTATTCCAGAAGTAGTGAGGA
GGCTTTTTTGGAGGCCTAGGCTTTTGCAAAAAGCTAACTTGTTTATTGCAGCTTATAATGGTTACAAATA
AAGCAATAGCATCACAAATTTCACAAATAAAGCATTTTTTTCACTGCATTCTAGTTGTGGTTTGTCCAAA
CTCATCAATGTATCTTATCATGTCTGGATCCGCTGCATTAATGAATCGGCCAACGCGCGGGGAGAGGCGG
TTTGCGTATTGGGCGCTCTTCCGCTTCCTCGCTCACTGACTCGCTGCGCTCGGTCGTTCGGCTGCGGCGA
GCGGTATCAGCTCACTCAAAGGCGGTAATACGGTTATCCACAGAATCAGGGGATAACGCAGGAAAGAACA
TGTGAGCAAAAGGCCAGCAAAAGGCCAGGAACCGTAAAAAGGCCGCGTTGCTGGCGTTTTTCCATAGGCT
CCGCCCCCCTGACGAGCATCACAAAAATCGACGCTCAAGTCAGAGGTGGCGAAACCCGACAGGACTATAA
AGATACCAGGCGTTTCCCCCTGGAAGCTCCCTCGTGCGCTCTCCTGTTCCGACCCTGCCGCTTACCGGAT
ACCTGTCCGCCTTTCTCCCTTCGGGAAGCGTGGCGCTTTCTCATAGCTCACGCTGTAGGTATCTCAGTTC
GGTGTAGGTCGTTCGCTCCAAGCTGGGCTGTGTGCACGAACCCCCCGTTCAGCCCGACCGCTGCGCCTTA
TCCGGTAACTATCGTCTTGAGTCCAACCCGGTAAGACACGACTTATCGCCACTGGCAGCAGCCACTGGTA
ACAGGATTAGCAGAGCGAGGTATGTAGGCGGTGCTACAGAGTTCTTGAAGTGGTGGCCTAACTACGGCTA
CACTAGAAGAACAGTATTTGGTATCTGCGCTCTGCTGAAGCCAGTTACCTTCGGAAAAAGAGTTGGTAGC
TCTTGATCCGGCAAACAAACCACCGCTGGTAGCGGTGGTTTTTTTGTTTGCAAGCAGCAGATTACGCGCA
GAAAAAAAGGATCTCAAGAAGATCCTTTGATCTTTTCTACGGGGTCTGACGCTCAGTGGAACGAAAACTC
ACGTTAAGGGATTTTGGTCATGAGATTATCAAAAAGGATCTTCACCTAGATCCTTTTAAATTAAAAATGA
AGTTTTAAATCAATCTAAAGTATATATGAGTAAACTTGGTCTGACAGTTACCAATGCTTAATCAGTGAGG
CACCTATCTCAGCGATCTGTCTATTTCGTTCATCCATAGTTGCCTGACTCCCCGTCGTGTAGATAACTAC
GATACGGGAGGGCTTACCATCTGGCCCCAGTGCTGCAATGATACCGCGAGACCCACGCTCACCGGCTCCA
GATTTATCAGCAATAAACCAGCCAGCCGGAAGGGCCGAGCGCAGAAGTGGTCCTGCAACTTTATCCGCCT
CCATCCAGTCTATTAATTGTTGCCGGGAAGCTAGAGTAAGTAGTTCGCCAGTTAATAGTTTGCGCAACGT
TGTTGCCATTGCTACAGGCATCGTGGTGTCACGCTCGTCGTTTGGTATGGCTTCATTCAGCTCCGGTTCC
CAACGATCAAGGCGAGTTACATGATCCCCCATGTTGTGCAAAAAAGCGGTTAGCTCCTTCGGTCCTCCGA
TCGTTGTCAGAAGTAAGTTGGCCGCAGTGTTATCACTCATGGTTATGGCAGCACTGCATAATTCTCTTAC
TGTCATGCCATCCGTAAGATGCTTTTCTGTGACTGGTGAGTACTCAACCAAGTCATTCTGAGAATAGTGT
ATGCGGCGACCGAGTTGCTCTTGCCCGGCGTCAATACGGGATAATACCGCGCCACATAGCAGAACTTTAA
AAGTGCTCATCATTGGAAAACGTTCTTCGGGGCGAAAACTCTCAAGGATCTTACCGCTGTTGAGATCCAG
TTCGATGTAACCCACTCGTGCACCCAACTGATCTTCAGCATCTTTTACTTTCACCAGCGTTTCTGGGTGA
GCAAAAACAGGAAGGCAAAATGCCGCAAAAAAGGGAATAAGGGCGACACGGAAATGTTGAATACTCATAC
TCTTCCTTTTTCAATATTATTGAAGCATTTATCAGGGTTATTGTCTCATGAGCGGATACATATTTGAATG
TATTTAGAAAAATAAACAAATAGGGGTTCCGCGCACATTTCCCCGAAAAGTGCCACCTGGGTCGACATTG
ATTATTGACTAGATCATCGCGTGAGGCTCCGGTGCCCGTCAGTGGGCAGAGCGCACATCGCCCACAGTCC
CCGAGAAGTTGGGGGGAGGGGTCGGCAATTGAACCGGTGCCTAGAGAAGGTGGCGCGGGGTAAACTGGGA
AAGTGATGTCGTGTACTGGCTCCGCCTTTTTCCCGAGGGTGGGGGAGAACCGTATATAAGTGCAGTAGTC
GCCGTGAACGTTCTTTTTCGCAACGGGTTTGCCGCCAGAACACAGGTAAGTGCCGTGTGTGGTTCCCGCG
GGCCTGGCCTCTTTACGGGTTATGGCCCTTGCGTGCCTTGAATTACTTCCACGCCCCTGGCTGCAGTACG
TGATTCTTGATCCCGAGCTTCGGGTTGGAAGTGGGTGGGAGAGTTCGAGGCCTTGCGCTTAAGGAGCCCC
TTCGCCTCGTGCTTGAGTTGAGGCCTGGCCTGGGCGCTGGGGCCGCCGCGTGCGAATCTGGTGGCACCTT
CGCGCCTGTCTCGCTGCTTTCGATAAGTCTCTAGCCATTTAAAATTTTTGATGACCTGCTGCGACGCTTT
TTTTCTGGCAAGATAGTCTTGTAAATGCGGGCCAAGATCTGCACACTGGTATTTCGGTTTTTGGGGCCGC
GGGCGGCGACGGGGCCCGTGCGTCCCAGCGCACATGTTCGGCGAGGCGGGGCCTGCGAGCGCGGCCACCG
AGAATCGGACGGGGGTAGTCTCAAGCTGGCCGGCCTGCTCTGGTGCCTGGCCTCGCGCCGCCGTGTATCG
CCCCGCCCTGGGCGGCAAGGCTGGCCCGGTCGGCACCAGTTGCGTGAGCGGAAAGATGGCCGCTTCCCGG
CCCTGCTGCAGGGAGCTCAAAATGGAGGACGCGGCGCTCGGGAGAGCGGGCGGGTGAGTCACCCACACAA
AGGAAAAGGGCCTTTCCGTCCTCAGCCGTCGCTTCATGTGACTCCACGGAGTACCGGGCGCCGTCCAGGC
ACCTCGATTAGTTCTCGAGCTTTTGGAGTACGTCGTCTTTAGGTTGGGGGGAGGGGTTTTATGCGATGGA
GTTTCCCCACACTGAGTGGGTGGAGACTGAAGTTAGGCCAGCTTGGCACTTGATGTAATTCTCCTTGGAA
TTTGCCCTTTTTGAGTTTGGATCTTGGTTCATTCTCAAGCCTCAGACAGTGGTTCAAAGTTTTTTTCTTC
CATTTCAGGTGTCGTGAGGAATTCTGCAGTCGACGGTACCCAATTTGCCATGGGGCTGTTGGTTAAAACC
CAGGAGAAGCCACCAAAAGAACTGGTCAATGAATGGTCATTGAAGATAAGAAAGGAAATGAGAGTTGTTG
ACAGGCAAATAAGGGATATCCAAAGAGAAGAAGAAAAAGTGAAACGATCTGTGAAAGATGCAGCCAAGAA
GGGCCAGAAGGATGTCTGCACAGTTCTGGCCAAGGAGATGATCAGGTCAAGGAAGGCCGTGAGCAAGCTG
TATGCATCCAAAGCGCCCATGAACTCGGTGCTCATGGGGATGAGGAACCAGCTCGCGGTCTTGCGAGTGG
CTGGTTCCCTGCAGAAGAGCACAGAAGTGATGAGGGCCGTGCAAAGTCTTGTGAAGATTCCAGAAATTCA
GGCCACCATGAGGGAGCTGTCCAAAGAAATGATGAAGGCTGGGATCATAGAGGAGATGTTAGAGGACACT
TTCGAAAGCATGGACGATCAGGAATACCCATACGATGTTCCAGATTACGCTTGAGCGGCCGCACTCCTCA
GGTGCAGGCTGCCTATCAGAAGGTGGTGGCTGGTGTGGCCAATGCCCTGGCTCACAAATACCACTGAGAT
CTTTTTCCCTCTGCCAAAAATTATGGGGACATCATGAAGCCCCTTGAGCATCTGACTTCTGGCTAATAAA
GGAAATTTATTTTCATTGCAATAGTGTGTTGGAATTTTTTGTGTCTCTCACTCGGAAGGACATATGGGAG
GGCAAATCATTTAAAACATCAGAATGAGTATTTGGTTTAGAGTTTGGCAACATATGCCCATATGCTGGCT
GCCATGAACAAAGGTTGGCTATAAAGAGGTCATCAGTATATGAAACAGCCCCCTGCTGTCCATTCCTTAT
TCCATAGAAAAGCCTTGACTTGAGGTTAGATTTTTTTTATATTTTGTTTTGTGTTATTTTTTTCTTTAAC
ATCCCTAAAATTTTCCTTACATGTTTTACTAGCCAGATTTTTCCTCCTCTCCTGACTACTCCCAGTCATA
GCTGTCCCTCTTCTCTTATGGAGATCCCTCGACCTGCAGCCCAAGCTTGGCGTAATCATGGTCATAGCTG
TTTCCTGTGTGAAATTGTTATCCGCTCACAATTCCACACAACATACGAGCCGGAAGCATAAAGTGTAAAG
CCTGGGGTGCCTAATGAGTGAGCTAACTCACATTAATTGCGTTGCGCTCACTGCCCGCTTTCCAGTCGGG
AAACCTGTCGTGCCAGCGGATCCGCATCTCAATTAGTCAGCAACCATAGTCCCGCCCCTAACTCCGCCCA
TCCCGCCCCTAACTCCGCCCAGTTCCGCCCATTCTCCGCCCCATGGCTG
Features (pLannotate 1.2.2; 19 found; start..end, strand, type, name):
    106..240     +  polyA_signal   SV40 poly(A) signal: SV40 polyadenylation signal
    242..296     -  CDS            lacI (fragment): lac repressor; lacI; The lac repressor binds to the lac operator to inhibit transcription in E. coli. This inhibition can be relieved by adding lactose or isopropyl-β-D-thiogalactopyranoside (IPTG).
    479..1067    -  rep_origin     ori: high-copy-number ColE1/pMB1/pBR322/pUC origin of replication
   1238..2098    -  CDS            AmpR: β-lactamase; bla; confers resistance to ampicillin, carbenicillin, and related antibiotics
   2099..2203    -  promoter       AmpR promoter: bla
   2234..2252    +  enhancer       CMV enhancer (fragment): human cytomegalovirus immediate early enhancer
   2266..3447    +  promoter       EF-1α promoter: strong constitutive promoter for human elongation factor EF-1α
   3449..3470    +  misc_feature   MCS (fragment): multiple cloning site
   3480..3944    +  CDS            CHMP3 (fragment): CHMP3_HUMAN - Also known as CGI149, NEDF, VPS24. Experimental evidence at protein level: Swiss-Prot protein existence level 1. Probable core component of the endosomal sorting required for transport complex III (ESCRT-III) which is involved in multivesicular bodies (MVBs) formation and sorting of endosomal cargo proteins into MVBs. MVBs contain intraluminal vesicles (ILVs) that are generated by invagination and scission from the limiting membrane of the endosome and mostly are delivered to lysosomes enabling degradation of membrane proteins, such as stimulated growth factor receptors, lysosoma
   3945..3972    +  CDS            3xHA (fragment): three tandem HA epitope tags
   3983..4054    +  CDS            HBB (fragment): HBB_PONPY - Experimental evidence at transcript level: Swiss-Prot protein existence level 2. Involved in oxygen transport from the lung to the various peripheral tissues. From Pongo pygmaeus (Bornean orangutan).
   4125..4180    +  polyA_signal   β-globin poly(A) signal: rabbit β-globin polyadenylation signal (Gil and Proudfoot, 1987)
   4565..4581    -  protein_bind   lac operator: The lac repressor binds to the lac operator to inhibit transcription in E. coli. This inhibition can be relieved by adding lactose or isopropyl-β-D-thiogalactopyranoside (IPTG). lac repressor encoded by lacI
   4589..4619    -  promoter       lac promoter: promoter for the E. coli lac operon
   4634..4655    -  protein_bind   CAP binding site: CAP binding activates transcription in the presence of cAMP. E. coli catabolite activator protein
   4668..4707    -  CDS            lacI (fragment): lac repressor; lacI; The lac repressor binds to the lac operator to inhibit transcription in E. coli. This inhibition can be relieved by adding lactose or isopropyl-β-D-thiogalactopyranoside (IPTG).
   4714..4736    +  promoter       SV40 promoter (fragment): SV40 enhancer and early promoter
   4740..4760    +  rep_origin     SV40 ori (fragment): SV40 origin of replication
   4760..86      +  rep_origin     SV40 ori (across the origin): SV40 origin of replication
