[The description below was written by a language model from this plasmid's Addgene catalogue record and pLannotate feature annotations shown in this document.]
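Description:
pEF1α-NWM-Node 2 is a mammalian expression plasmid built on the pEF-GFP backbone, from which the GFP coding sequence was removed and replaced by the insert between retained KpnI and NotI sites. It is maintained in E. coli through a high-copy ColE1/pUC-type origin and selected with ampicillin via the β-lactamase gene and its native promoter. The catalogue lists a total size of 4,829 bp, while the sequenced record annotated here is 4,809 nt, a small discrepancy that the record does not explain. No mammalian selection marker is annotated, so the plasmid appears suited to transient transfection.

The payload is a roughly 518 bp open reading frame encoding "Node 2", a computationally reconstructed ancestral form of New World monkey retroCHMP3. The annotation tool recognises it as a fragment of CHMP3, the ESCRT-III subunit involved in membrane scission and multivesicular body formation, which is consistent with retroCHMP3 being a retrocopy-derived, shortened relative of that gene. The coding sequence is driven by the strong constitutive human EF-1α promoter and carries a C-terminal HA epitope for detection (annotated as a partial match to a 3xHA element). It is followed by β-globin-derived sequence and the rabbit β-globin polyadenylation signal. Other backbone features include an SV40 origin and an SV40 poly(A) signal, as well as lac promoter/operator remnants and short lacI and CMV enhancer fragments that have no evident role in expression.

The associated study concerns the recurrent evolution in primates of an inhibitor of ESCRT-dependent virus budding and LINE-1 retrotransposition, so this construct presumably serves to test the activity of an ancestral intermediate in cultured mammalian cells.
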