Addgene plasmid #154254: pEF1α -NWM-Node 2
Purpose: expresses reconstructed New World monkey retroCHMP3 Node 2 in mammalian cells
Depositing lab: Wesley Sundquist. Depositing organization: University of Utah. Publication: Recurrent evolution of an inhibitor of ESCRT-dependent virus budding and LINE-1 retrotransposition in primates. Rheinemann L, Downhour DM, Davenport KA, McKeown AN, Sundquist WI, Elde NC. Curr Biol. 2022 Feb 25. pii: S0960-9822(22)00240-8. doi: 10.1016/j.cub.2022.02.018. PubMed 35245459.
Backbone
  Vector backbone: pEF-GFP
  Backbone manufacturer: #11154
  Backbone size w/o insert (bp): 4311
  Total vector size (bp): 4829
  Modifications to backbone: deleted GFP
  Vector type: Mammalian Expression
Growth in bacteria
  Bacterial resistance: Ampicillin, 100 μg/mL
  Growth temperature: 37°C
  Growth strain: DH5alpha
  Copy number: Unknown
Gene/Insert
  Gene/Insert name: reconstructed Node 2 of New World monkey retroCHMP3
  Insert size (bp): 518
  Promoter: EF1-alpha
  Tag / fusion protein: HA (C terminal on insert)
  Cloning method: Restriction Enzyme; 5′ cloning site KpnI (not destroyed); 3′ cloning site NotI (not destroyed)
  Sequencing primers: 5′ ggaatttgccctttttgagtttgg
Resource information
  A portion of this plasmid was derived from a plasmid made by: Diane Downhour, Nels Elde laboratory, University of Utah
Terms and licenses: Academic/Nonprofit Terms; Industry Terms: Not Available to Industry
How to cite: pEF1α -NWM-Node 2 was a gift from Wesley Sundquist (Addgene plasmid # 154254 ; http://n2t.net/addgene:154254 ; RRID:Addgene_154254)
