>Addgene plasmid #154254 | pEF1α -NWM-Node 2 | depositor partial sequence | sequence record 298495 | pEF1α -NWM-Node 2 sequence 518 bps
GGTACCCAATTTGCCATGGGGCTGTTGGTTAAAACCCAGGAGAAGCCACCAAAAGAACTGGTCAATGAAT
GGTCATTGAAGATAAGAAAGGAAATGAGAGTTGTTGACAGGCAAATAAGGGATATCCAAAGAGAAGAAGA
AAAAGTGAAACGATCTGTGAAAGATGCAGCCAAGAAGGGCCAGAAGGATGTCTGCACAGTTCTGGCCAAG
GAGATGATCAGGTCAAGGAAGGCCGTGAGCAAGCTGTATGCATCCAAAGCGCCCATGAACTCGGTGCTCA
TGGGGATGAGGAACCAGCTCGCGGTCTTGCGAGTGGCTGGTTCCCTGCAGAAGAGCACAGAAGTGATGAG
GGCCGTGCAAAGTCTTGTGAAGATTCCAGAAATTCAGGCCACCATGAGGGAGCTGTCCAAAGAAATGATG
AAGGCTGGGATCATAGAGGAGATGTTAGAGGACACTTTCGAAAGCATGGACGATCAGGAATACCCATACG
ATGTTCCAGATTACGCTTGAGCGGCCGC
